Addgene plasmid #84489: pRK5 CASTOR2-HA Cterm
Purpose: overexpression of CASTOR2 with HA tag
Depositing lab: David Sabatini. Publication: The CASTOR Proteins Are Arginine Sensors for the mTORC1 Pathway. Chantranupong L, Scaria SM, Saxton RA, Gygi MP, Shen K, Wyant GA, Wang T, Harper JW, Gygi SP, Sabatini DM. Cell. 2016 Mar 24;165(1):153-64. doi: 10.1016/j.cell.2016.02.035. Epub 2016 Mar 10. PubMed 26972053.
Backbone
  Vector backbone: pRK5
  Vector type: Mammalian Expression
Growth in bacteria
  Bacterial resistance: Ampicillin, 100 μg/mL
  Growth temperature: 37°C
  Growth strain: DH5alpha
  Copy number: Unknown
Gene/Insert
  Gene/Insert name: CASTOR2
  Species: H. sapiens (human)
  Entrez Gene: GATSL2 (a.k.a. CASTOR2, GATSL1)
  Promoter: CMV
  Tag / fusion protein: HA (C terminal on insert)
  Cloning method: Restriction Enzyme; 5′ cloning site SalI (unknown if destroyed); 3′ cloning site NotI (unknown if destroyed)
  Sequencing primers: 5′ ATT TAG GTG ACA CTA TAG; 3′ TGT AAC CAT TAT AAG CTG
Terms and licenses: Academic/Nonprofit Terms; Industry Terms: Not Available to Industry
How to cite: pRK5 CASTOR2-HA Cterm was a gift from David Sabatini (Addgene plasmid # 84489 ; http://n2t.net/addgene:84489 ; RRID:Addgene_84489)
