[The description below was written by a language model from this plasmid's Addgene catalogue record.]
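Description:
pRK5 CASTOR2-HA Cterm is a mammalian expression plasmid built on the pRK5 backbone for overexpressing human CASTOR2 carrying an HA epitope tag. It is propagated in E. coli under ampicillin selection. The record lists the copy number as unknown and includes no feature table, so the origin of replication, polyadenylation signal and other backbone elements are not documented here. No mammalian selection marker is recorded, which fits use by transient transfection rather than stable line selection, although the record does not say this explicitly.

The insert is the human CASTOR2 coding sequence (Entrez gene GATSL2, also known as GATSL1), cloned by restriction enzyme digestion between SalI at the 5′ end and NotI at the 3′ end. Whether either site survived cloning is not known. Transcription is driven by the CMV promoter, a strong constitutive viral promoter that gives high expression in most commonly used mammalian cell lines. The HA tag is fused to the C terminus of the protein, so the N terminus is left unmodified. This tag allows detection by immunoblotting or immunofluorescence and recovery by immunoprecipitation with anti-HA antibodies, without the need for a CASTOR2-specific antibody.

The stated purpose is overexpression of HA-tagged CASTOR2. The plasmid comes from a study identifying the CASTOR proteins as arginine sensors for the mTORC1 pathway. A tagged overexpression construct of this kind suits experiments on CASTOR2 interaction partners and its effect on mTORC1 signalling in cultured cells.
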