>Addgene plasmid #84489 | pRK5 CASTOR2-HA Cterm | depositor partial sequence | sequence record 161472 | Insert
ATGGAACTCCACATCCTGGAGCACCGGCTGCAAGTTGCCAGCGTCGCCAAGGAGAGTATCCCGCTGTTCA
CCTACGGCCTGATCAAACTTGCCTTCCTGTCCTCCAAGACCAGGTGCAAGTTCTTCAGTCTGACTGAGAC
GCCAGAGGATTACACTATCATTGTCGATGAGGAAGGATTCCTAGAGCTGCCCTCCTCGGAGCACCTGAGT
GTGGCAGATGCCACCTGGCTGGCCCTGAACGTGGTGTCCGGCGGTGGCAGCTTCTCCAGCTCCCAGCCCA
TCGGCGTGACCAAGATCGCCAAGTCAGTCATCGCCCCACTGGCTGACCAGAACATATCCGTGTTCATGCT
GTCCACGTATCAGACAGACTTCATCCTGGTGCGCGAGCGGGACCTGCCCTTTGTCACCCACACATTGTCA
TCAGAGTTCACCATCCTGCGGGTCGTCAATGGCGAGACCGTGGCAGCCGAGAACCTCGGCATCACCAATG
GCTTCGTGAAGCCCAAGCTGGTCCAGAGGCCAGTCATCCACCCACTGTCCAGCCCGAGCAACAGGTTCTG
TGTCACCAGCCTGGACCCTGACACGCTGCCTGCTGTTGCCACACTCCTCATGGATGTCATGTTCTACTCC
AATGGAGTGAAGGACCCCATGGCCACTGGGGATGACTGCGGCCACATCCGCTTCTTCTCCTTCTCCCTCA
TCGAGGGCTACATCTCCCTGGTGATGGACGTGCAGACGCAGCAGAGGTTTCCTAGTAACTTGCTGTTCAC
AAGCGCATCCGGAGAGCTCTGGAAGATGGTCCGGATTGGAGGACAGCCCCTGGGGTTTGATGAGTGTGGC
ATCGTGGCCCAGATCTCAGAGCCCTTGGCTGCTGCAGACATCCCAGCCTACTACATCAGTACTTTCAAGT
TTGATCATGCACTTGTCCCCGAAGAGAACATCAATGGTGTCATCAGTGCCCTGAAGGTCAGCCAAGCAGA
GAAGCACTAG
