>Addgene plasmid #84489 | pRK5 CASTOR2-HA Cterm | addgene partial sequence | sequence record 163526 | LNCX 5'-AGCTCGTTTAGTGAACCGTCAGATC-3'
CGCTGTTTTGACCTCCATAGAAGACACCGGGACCGATCCAGCCTCCGCGGCCGGGAACGGTGCATTGGAA
CGCGGATTCCCCGTGCCAAGAGTGACGTAAGTACCGCCTATAGAGTCTATAGGCCCACCCCCTTGGCTTC
GTTAGAACGCGGCTACAATTAATACATAACCTTATGTATCATACACATACGATTTAGGTGACACTATAGA
ATAACATCCACTTTGCCTTTCTCTCCACAGGTGTCCACTCCCAGGTCCAACTGCACCTCGGTTCTATCGA
TTGAATTCGTCGACGCCACCATGGAACTCCACATCCTGGAGCACCGGCTGCAAGTTGCCAGCGTCGCCAA
GGAGAGTATCCCGCTGTTCACCTACGGCCTGATCAAACTTGCCTTCCTGTCCTCCAAGACCAGGTGCAAG
TTCTTCAGTCTGACTGAGACGCCAGAGGATTACACTATCATTGTCGATGAGGAAGGATTCCTAGAGCTGC
CCTCCTCGGAGCACCTGAGTGTGGCAGATGCCACCTGGCTGGCCCTGAACGTGGTGTCCGGCGGTGGCAG
CTTCTCCAGCTCCCAGCCCATCGGCGTGACCAAGATCGCCAAGTCAGTCATCGCCCCACTGGCTGACCAG
AACATATCCGTGTTCATGCTGTCCACGTATCAGACAGACTTCATCCTGGTGCGCGAGCGGGACCTGCCCT
TTGTCACCCACACATTGTCATCAGAGTTCACCATCCTGCGGGTCGTCAATGGCGAGACCGTGGCAGCCGA
GAACCTCGGCATCACCAATGGCTTCGTGAAGCCCAAGCTGGTCCAGAGGCCAGTCATCCACCCACTGTCC
AGCCCGAGCAACAGGTTCTGTGTCACCAGCCTGGACCCTGACACGCTGCCTGCTGTTGCCACACTCCTCA
TGGATGTCATGTTCTACTCCAATGGAGTGAAGGACCCCATGGCCACTGGGGATGACTGCGGCCACATCCG
CTTCTTCTCCTTCTCCCTCATCGAGGGCTACATCTCCCTGGTGATGGACGTGCA
