>Addgene plasmid #84489 | pRK5 CASTOR2-HA Cterm | addgene partial sequence | sequence record 163529 | SV40pA-R 5'-GAAATTTGTGATGCTATTGC-3'
TGCAATAAACAAGTTGGGCCATGGCGGCCAAGCTGGGGATCCTTATCATGCGTAGTCAGGCACATCATAG
GGGTAACCTCCACCTCCTGCGGCCGCGTGCTTCTCTGCTTGGCTGACCTTCAGGGCACTGATGACACCAT
TGATGTTCTCTTCGGGGACAAGTGCATGATCAAACTTGAAAGTACTGATGTAGTAGGCTGGGATGTCTGC
AGCAGCCAAGGGCTCTGAGATCTGGGCCACGATGCCACACTCATCAAACCCCAGGGGCTGTCCTCCAATC
CGGACCATCTTCCAGAGCTCTCCGGATGCGCTTGTGAACAGCAAGTTACTAGGAAACCTCTGCTGCGTCT
GCACGTCCATCACCAGGGAGATGTAGCCCTCGATGAGGGAGAAGGAGAAGAAGCGGATGTGGCCGCAGTC
ATCCCCAGTGGCCATGGGGTCCTTCACTCCATTGGAGTAGAACATGACATCCATGAGGAGTGTGGCAACA
GCAGGCAGCGTGTCAGGGTCCAGGCTGGTGACACAGAACCTGTTGCTCGGGCTGGACAGTGGGTGGATGA
CTGGCCTCTGGACCAGCTTGGGCTTCACGAAGCCATTGGTGATGCCGAGGTTCTCGGCTGCCACGGTCTC
GCCATTGACGACCCGCAGGATGGTGAACTCTGATGACAATGTGTGGGTGACAAAGGGCAGGTCCCGCTCG
CGCACCAGGATGAAGTCTGTCTGATACGTGGACAGCATGAACACGGATATGTTCTGGTCAGCCAGTGGGG
CGATGACTGACTTGGCGATCTTGGTCACGCCGATGGGCTGGGAGCTGGAGAAGCTGCCACCGCCGGACAC
CACGTTCAGGGCCAGCCAGGTGGCATCTGCCACACTCAGGTGCTCCGAGGAGGGCAGCTCTAGGAATCCT
TCCTCATCGACAATGATAGTGTAATCCTCTGGCGTCTCAGTCAGACTGAAGAACTTGCACCTGGTCTTGG
AGGACAGGAAGGCAA
